>Addgene plasmid #244673 | CL20_mEGFP_FOidr_121 | addgene full sequence | sequence record 488144 | Addgene NGS Result
AAAAAAAATCTAACCTCAAGTCAAGGCTTTTCTATGGAATAAGGAATGGACAGCAGGGGGCTGTTTCATA
TACTGATGACCTCTTTATAGCCAACCTTTGTTCATGGCAGCCAGCATATGGGCATATGTTGCCAAACTCT
AAACCAAATACTCATTCTGATGTTTTAAATGATTTGCCCTCCCATATGTCCTTCCGAGTGAGAGACACAA
AAAATTCCAACACACTATTGCAATGAAAATAAATTTCCTTTATTAGCCAGAAGTCAGATGCTCAAGGGGC
TTCATGATGTCCCCATAATTTTTGGCAGAGGGAAAAAGATCTGCTAGCTCGAGCAGCTGAAGCTTTATTG
AGGCTTAAGCAGTGGGTTCCCTAGTTAGCCAGAGAGCTCCCAGGCTCAGATCTGGTCTAACCAGAGAGAC
CCAGTACAGGCAAAAAGCAGATCTTGTCTTCTTTGGGAGTGAATTAGCCCTTCCAGTCCCCCCTTTTCTT
TTAAAAAGTGGCTAAGATCTACAGCTGCCTTGTAAGTCATTGGTCTTAAAGGTACCGTAATCTTATCTAG
AACCGGTTCACACAGCATTCTCATCATCAGACTCCTCTGCTCCTGACCAGTCATACTTTGAGGGGATGTC
CAGCACCTTTTTCTCTCTTTTCTTTTCAGTGCTCTCTTTCACAAGTTCAACTTTGGCTGCAGCAGCCTTC
TCCTTCTTTTTCTTTCTCTCTTCTTCTTTTGCTAGTTTCTTGGCCAGTTTATTCAGCTCCTTTGATTTGT
CTGCACCTAATTTTAATTTCTTCTTTCTAGGTTTGTCCATTTTCTTTAACTCCTTGGACTTCTGTTTTCC
TTCTCCAAAAAGTTGCTCTACCTTTTCTAGCTTCCGTTTCCGTTTCTTCTCTGAAGAGTCCTTTCCTTTC
ACTTTTAGTGGTTTCTCTTCCATGCTGTCATCCTCTTCCTTCTTCTTAGGGTCTGACATCGGATTCCGGA
AGAGAGGAGAGTCTCCAAAAGGTGAGTATGTTAGACTATTGATGTGCTGCTGGAGAACAGCCTGCTGGGC
AGCAGAAGCATTTGGATCTGTCAAAGCTACTGGGGCCTGGGGGGCTCCAAAGCCCAAAGTGGCTGTCGTA
GTATTAAATCCAGGGGCCCCAAAGGCTCCTGTACCAAGAGGCCCTCCAATCTTAGGTTGGTTGTTCCCAA
ACAAAGATGCCTGTCCAGCACCAAGAGCTGTTCCAAATCCTGCACCAAGCCCAGTTCCAAGAGTCCCAGG
TGCTGGTTTACTTCCAAAAATACTATTCCCACTGGTATTTGTGCCAAAACCAAAGAGCCCGCCACTGGTT
GTACCAAATGAAGGTGCACTGGTTGTGCTGCTTCCAAATGTAGTAAGCTTGTTATTGCCAAACAGGGTCG
AACCAACAGCACCAAATCCAGTATTGGTCTGCCCAAAGAGACCTGTTCCTGTTCCAAATGCTGTCCCAGT
GCTGGTGTTTGTAGCTGTCCCAAAAAGACCTCCAGGCTGTGAGGCTTGGGTTACTCCAAATAATCCCATG
GTGTTGGTGCTTGGCTGTCCTATGGTGCTGGTATTACCAAAGGAAAAGCCAGTGTTCTGGGTGGTTGTAG
CCTGGCCAAATGGTTTGCTGAAGAGGCTGGTAGTCTGCTGATTCTGTTGGCCAAAGAGACCACCTGGATT
TGTTCCAAATCCAGTTGTACTAGTTCCAAAGGCAGTTTTGTTCTGACCATATGCAAAGCCTGAATTAGTG
GTGGAGGAGCTGAAGAGTCCTGTTGCGCTGGAAGTGGCTGGAGAAGACCCAAACAAGCCAGTTGTGGTAC
CTGCTCCCACCTGGTTCTGTGGGCCCTTCCTGTTAGCCTGATAATCCTCTAAACGAAGTTCCTCTAGTGA
CTTGCTTTCATATTCTTTCATAGCAGTAATACACTGGTGCTTGGTACTTATGTTAGTGCTAACTCCAGCT
TTGACCATAGTATCTGTACCAGTTGGAGGGTTAAATTTAATAGTAGTCCCAGTAGGAGCAGCTGTAAAAC
TACTTGGCCCAAAGAGGGAGCCAGATGTGCTGCCAAAAGGATTAGAGGTGGTATTTGTGGTTCCAAAGAG
TCCTCCACTGCTAGTACTGGTTCCAAAATTGCCAAAGCCAGTTGGTTTATTTTGTGCAAAGGCATTGTTT
TGGGATGAGAAGAGACTGGTCCCTGTGCTTGCAGTTCCAAACAAGGTATTTGCTGTTCCTGTTGACGTAC
CAAACCCAAAGCCAGTGCTTGTGGAGGTAGCTGGCTGGCTAAATGAACTGGTTCCAAACAATCCTCCTGG
TTTAGTCTGTGAATTTCCAAAGAGGCCTCCAGTATTGTTGCTAGAACCAAATGCAGATGTTCCAAATGCC
CCTCCACTAGTAGTGCCAAAGCCAGTATTCTGTCCAAATGTTGAAGTTGTGCCAAAGCCACCTGTGCCAC
CCCCAAAGGGTGTTCCAAATGATTTGTTAAACATCCGGGAAGCGGCCGCACTTCCCCCGGAGCCTCCGCT
TCCGCCCTTGTACAGCTCGTCCATGCCGAGAGTGATCCCGGCGGCGGTCACGAACTCCAGCAGGACCATG
TGATCGCGCTTCTCGTTGGGGTCTTTGCTCAGCTTGGACTGGGTGCTCAGGTAGTGGTTGTCGGGCAGCA
GCACGGGGCCGTCGCCGATGGGGGTGTTCTGCTGGTAGTGGTCGGCGAGCTGCACGCTGCCGTCCTCGAT
GTTGTGGCGGATCTTGAAGTTCACCTTGATGCCGTTCTTCTGCTTGTCGGCCATGATATAGACGTTGTGG
CTGTTGTAGTTGTACTCCAGCTTGTGCCCCAGGATGTTGCCGTCCTCCTTGAAGTCGATGCCCTTCAGCT
CGATGCGGTTCACCAGGGTGTCGCCCTCGAACTTCACCTCGGCGCGGGTCTTGTAGTTGCCGTCGTCCTT
GAAGAAGATGGTGCGCTCCTGGACGTAGCCTTCGGGCATGGCGGACTTGAAGAAGTCGTGCTGCTTCATG
TGGTCGGGGTAGCGGCTGAAGCACTGCACGCCGTAGGTCAGGGTGGTCACGAGGGTGGGCCAGGGCACGG
GCAGCTTGCCGGTGGTGCAGATGAACTTCAGGGTCAGCTTGCCGTAGGTGGCATCGCCCTCGCCCTCGCC
GGACACGCTGAACTTGTGGCCGTTTACGTCGCCGTCCAGCTCGACCAGGATGGGCACCACCCCGGTGAAC
AGCTCCTCGCCCTTGCTCACCATGGTGGCGACCGGTGGATCCCGGGCCCGCGGTACCGTCGACTGCAGAA
TTCGGTTCACTAAACGAGCCCGGTTCACTAAACGAGCTCTGCTTATATAGACCTCCCACCGTACACGCCT
ACCGCCCATTTGCGTCAATGGGGCGGAGTTGTTACGACATTTTGGAAAGTCCCGTTGATTTTGGTGCCAA
AACAAACTCCCATTGACGTCAATGGGGTGGAGACTTGGAAATCCCCGTGAGTCAAACCGCTATCCACGCC
CATTGATGTACTGCCAAAACCGCATCACCATGGTAATAGCGATGACTAATACGTAGATGTACTGCCAAGT
AGGAAAGTCCCATAAGGTCATGTACTGGGCATAATGCCAGGCGGGCCATTTACCGTCATTGACGTCAATA
GGGGGCGTACTTGGCATATGATACACTTGATGTACTGCCAAGTGGGCAGTTTACCGTAAATACTCCACCC
ATTGACGTCAATGGAAAGTCCCTATTGGCGTTACTATGGGAACATACGTCATTATTGACGTCAATGGGCG
GGGGTCGTTGGGCGGTCAGCCAGGCGGGCCATTTACCGTAAGTTATGTAACGCGGAACTCCATATATGGG
CTATGAACTAATGACCCCGTAATTGATTACTATTAATAACTAGCACGCGTTCGAAGCTTGAGCTCGGTCC
CCTCGGGGTTGGGAGGTGGGTCTGAAACGATAATGGTGAATATCCCTGCCTAACTCTATTCACTATAGAA
AGTACAGCAAAAACTATTCTTAAACCTACCAAGCCTCCTACTATCATTATGAATAATTTTATATACCACA
GCCAATTTGTTATGTTAAACCAATTCCACAAACTTGCCCATTTATCTAATTCCAATAATTCTTGTTCATT
CTTTTCTTGCTGGTTTTGCGATTCTTCAATTAAGGAGTGTATTAAGCTTGTGTAATTGTTAATTTCTCTG
TCCCACTCCATCCAGGTCGTGTGATTCCAAATCTGTTCCAGAGATTTATTACTCCAACTAGCATTCCAAG
GCACAGCAGTGGTGCAAATGAGTTTTCCAGAGCAACCCCAAATCCCCAGGAGCTGTTGATCCTTTAGGTA
TCTTTCCACAGCCAGGATTCTTGCCTGGAGCTGCTTGATGCCCCAGACTGTGAGTTGCAACAGATGCTGT
TGCGCCTCAATAGCCCTCAGCAAATTGTTCTGCTGCTGCACTATACCAGACAATAATTGTCTGGCCTGTA
CCGTCAGCGTCATTGACGCTGCGCCCATAGTGCTTCCTGCTGCTCCCAAGAACCCAAGGAACAAAGCTCC
TATTCCCACTGCTCTTTTTTCTCTCTGCACCACTCTTCTCTTTGCCTTGGTGGGTGCTACTCCTAATGGT
TCAATTTTTACTACTTTATATTTATATAATTCACTTCTCCAATTGTCCCTCATATCTCCTCCTTATGGTG
TTTTACTAAACTTTTCCATGTTCTAATCCTCATCCTGTCTACTTGCCACACAATCATCACCTGCCATCTG
TTTTCCATAATCCCTAATGATCTTTGCTTTTCTTCTTGGCACTACTTTTATGTCACTATTATCTTGTATT
ACTACTGCCCCTTCACCTTTCCAGAGGAGCTTTGCTGGTCCTTTCCAAAGTGGATTTCTGCTGTCCCTGT
AATAAACCCGAAAATTTTGAATTTTTGTAATTTGTTTTTGTAATTCTTTAGTTTGTATGTCTGTTGCTAT
TATGTCTACTATTCTTTCCCCTGCACTGTACCCCCCAATCCCCCCTTTTCTTTTAAAATTGTGGATGAAT
ACTGCCATTTGTACTGCTGTCTTAAGATGTTCAGCCTGATCTCTTACCTGTCCTATAATTTTCTTTAATT
CTTTATTCATAGATTCTACTACTCCTTGACTTTGGGGATTGTAGGGAATTTCCAGGTCTGAAGATCCTGC
TGCTTGCTGTGCTTTTTTCTTACTTTTGTTTTGCTCTTCCTCTATCTTGTCTAAAGCTTCCTTGGTGTCT
TTTATCTCTATCCTTTGATGCACACAATAGAGGGTTGCTACTGTATTATATAATGATCTAAGTTCTTCTG
ATCCTGTCTGAAGGGATGGTTGTAGCTGTCCCAGTATTTGTCTACAGCCTTCTGATGTTTCTAACAGGCC
AGTATTAACTGCGAATCGTTCTAGCTCCCTGCTTGCCCATACTATATGTTTTAATTTATATTTTTTCTTT
CCCCCTGGCCTTAACCGAATTTTTTCCCATCGCGATCTAATTCTCCCCCGCTTAATACTGACGCTCTCGC
ACCCATCTCTCTCCTTCTAGCCTCCGCTAGTCAAAATTTTTGGCGTACTCACCAGTCGCCGCCCCTCGCC
TCTTGCCGTGCGCGCTTCAGCAAGCCGAGTCCTGCGTCGAGAGAGCTCCTCTGGTTTCCCTTTCGCTTTC
AAGTCCCTGTTCGGGCGCCACTGCTAGAGATTTTCCACACTGACTAAAAGGGTCTGAGGGATCTCTAGTT
ACCAGAGTCACACAACAGACGGGCACACACTACTTGAAGCACTCAAGGCAAGCTTTATTGAGGCTTAAGC
AGTGGGTTCCCTAGTTAGCCAGAGAGCTCCCAGGCTCAGATCTGGTCTAACCAGAGAGACCCAGTACAGG
CAAAAAGCAGCTGCTTATATGCAGGATCTGAGGGCTCGCCACTCCCCAGTCCCGCCCAGGCCACGCCTCC
CATGGTAATAGCGATGACTAATACGTAGATGTACTGCCAAGTAGGAAAGTCCCATAAGGTCATGTACTGG
GCATAATGCCAGGCGGGCCATTTACCGTCATTGACGTCAATAGGGGGCGTACTTGGCATATGATACACTT
GATGTACTGCCAAGTGGGCAGTTTACCGTAAATACTCCACCCATTGACGTCAATGGAAAGTCCCTATTGG
CGTTACTATGGGAACATACGTCATTATTGACGTCAATGGGCGGGGGTCGTTGGGCGGTCAGCCAGGCGGG
CCATTTACCGTAAGTTATGTAACGCGGAACTCCATATATGGGCTATGAACTAATGACCCCGTAATTGATT
ACTATTAATAACTAGTCAATAATCAATGTCGACCCAGGTGGCACTTTTCGGGGAAATGTGCGCGGAACCC
CTATTTGTTTATTTTTCTAAATACATTCAAATATGTATCCGCTCATGAGACAATAACCCTGATAAATGCT
TCAATAATATTGAAAAAGGAAGAGTATGAGTATTCAACATTTCCGTGTCGCCCTTATTCCCTTTTTTGCG
GCATTTTGCCTTCCTGTTTTTGCTCACCCAGAAACGCTGGTGAAAGTAAAAGATGCTGAAGATCAGTTGG
GTGCACGAGTGGGTTACATCGAACTGGATCTCAACAGCGGTAAGATCCTTGAGAGTTTTCGCCCCGAAGA
ACGTTTTCCAATGATGAGCACTTTTAAAGTTCTGCTATGTGGCGCGGTATTATCCCGTATTGACGCCGGG
CAAGAGCAACTCGGTCGCCGCATACACTATTCTCAGAATGACTTGGTTGAGTACTCACCAGTCACAGAAA
AGCATCTTACGGATGGCATGACAGTAAGAGAATTATGCAGTGCTGCCATAACCATGAGTGATAACACTGC
GGCCAACTTACTTCTGACAACGATCGGAGGACCGAAGGAGCTAACCGCTTTTTTGCACAACATGGGGGAT
CATGTAACTCGCCTTGATCGTTGGGAACCGGAGCTGAATGAAGCCATACCAAACGACGAGCGTGACACCA
CGATGCCTGTAGCAATGGCAACAACGTTGCGCAAACTATTAACTGGCGAACTACTTACTCTAGCTTCCCG
GCAACAATTAATAGACTGGATGGAGGCGGATAAAGTTGCAGGACCACTTCTGCGCTCGGCCCTTCCGGCT
GGCTGGTTTATTGCTGATAAATCTGGAGCCGGTGAGCGTGGGTCTCGCGGTATCATTGCAGCACTGGGGC
CAGATGGTAAGCCCTCCCGTATCGTAGTTATCTACACGACGGGGAGTCAGGCAACTATGGATGAACGAAA
TAGACAGATCGCTGAGATAGGTGCCTCACTGATTAAGCATTGGTAACTGTCAGACCAAGTTTACTCATAT
ATACTTTAGATTGATTTAAAACTTCATTTTTAATTTAAAAGGATCTAGGTGAAGATCCTTTTTGATAATC
TCATGACCAAAATCCCTTAACGTGAGTTTTCGTTCCACTGAGCGTCAGACCCCGTAGAAAAGATCAAAGG
ATCTTCTTGAGATCCTTTTTTTCTGCGCGTAATCTGCTGCTTGCAAACAAAAAAACCACCGCTACCAGCG
GTGGTTTGTTTGCCGGATCAAGAGCTACCAACTCTTTTTCCGAAGGTAACTGGCTTCAGCAGAGCGCAGA
TACCAAATACTGTTCTTCTAGTGTAGCCGTAGTTAGGCCACCACTTCAAGAACTCTGTAGCACCGCCTAC
ATACCTCGCTCTGCTAATCCTGTTACCAGTGGCTGCTGCCAGTGGCGATAAGTCGTGTCTTACCGGGTTG
GACTCAAGACGATAGTTACCGGATAAGGCGCAGCGGTCGGGCTGAACGGGGGGTTCGTGCACACAGCCCA
GCTTGGAGCGAACGACCTACACCGAACTGAGATACCTACAGCGTGAGCTATGAGAAAGCGCCACGCTTCC
CGAAGGGAGAAAGGCGGACAGGTATCCGGTAAGCGGCAGGGTCGGAACAGGAGAGCGCACGAGGGAGCTT
CCAGGGGGAAACGCCTGGTATCTTTATAGTCCTGTCGGGTTTCGCCACCTCTGACTTGAGCGTCGATTTT
TGTGATGCTCGTCAGGGGGGCGGAGCCTATGGAAAAACGCCAGCAACGCGGCCTTTTTACGGTTCCTGGC
CTTTTGCTGGCCTTTTGCTCACATGTTCTTTCCTGCGTTATCCCCTGATTCTGTGGATAACCGTATTACC
GCCTTTGAGTGAGCTGATACCGCTCGCCGCAGCCGAACGACCGAGCGCAGCGAGTCAGTGAGCGAGGAAG
CGGAAGAGCGCCCAATACGCAAACCGCCTCTCCCCGCGCGTTGGCCGATTCATTAATGCAGCGGATCCAG
ACATGATAAGATACATTGATGAGTTTGGACAAACCACAACTAGAATGCAGTGAAAAAAATGCTTTATTTG
TGAAATTTGTGATGCTATTGCTTTATTTGTAACCATTATAAGCTGCAATAAACAAGTTAGCTTTTTGCAA
AAGCCTAGGCCTCCAAAAAAGCCTCCTCACTACTTCTGGAATAGCTCAGAGGCCGAGGCGGCCTCGGCCT
CTGCATAAATAAAAAAAATTAGTCAGCCATGGGGCGGAGAATGGGCGGAACTGGGCGGAGTTAGGGGCGG
GATGGGCGGAGTTAGGGGCGGGACTATGGTTGCTGACTAATTGAGATGCGGATCCGCTGGCACGACAGGT
TTCCCGACTGGAAAGCGGGCAGTGAGCGCAACGCAATTAATGTGAGTTAGCTCACTCATTAGGCACCCCA
GGCTTTACACTTTATGCTTCCGGCTCGTATGTTGTGTGGAATTGTGAGCGGATAACAATTTCACACAGGA
AACAGCTATGACCATGATTACGCCAAGCTTGGGCTGCAGGTCGAGGGATCTCCATAAGAGAAGAGGGACA
GCTATGACTGGGAGTAGTCAGGAGAGGAGGAAAAATCTGGCTAGTAAAACATGTAAGGAAAATTTTAGGG
ATGTTAAAGAAAAAAATAACACAAAACAAAATAT
Features (pLannotate 1.2.2; 30 found; start..end, strand, type, name):
    199..254     -  polyA_signal   β-globin poly(A) signal: rabbit β-globin polyadenylation signal (Gil and Proudfoot, 1987)
    340..475     -  LTR            3' LTR (ΔU3) (fragment): self-inactivating 3' long terminal repeat (LTR) from HIV-1
    477..545     -  CDS            nef (fragment): NEF_HV1Z2 - Experimental evidence at protein level: Swiss-Prot protein existence level 1. Extracellular Nef protein targets CD4(+) T-lymphocytes for apoptosis by interacting with CXCR4 surface receptors. From Human immunodeficiency virus type 1 group M subtype D (isolate Z2/CDC-Z34) (HIV-1).
    571..945     -  CDS            KDM5A (fragment): KDM5A_HUMAN - Also known as JARID1A, RBBP2, RBP2 From Homo sapiens (Human).
    943..2484    -  CDS            NUP98 (fragment): NUP98_HUMAN - Also known as ADAR2. Experimental evidence at protein level: Swiss-Prot protein existence level 1. (Microbial infection) Binds HIV-1 capsid-nucleocapsid (HIV-1 CA-NC) complexes and may thereby promote the integration of the virus in the host nucleus (in vitro) (PubMed:23523133). Binding affinity to HIV-1 CA-NC complexes bearing the capsid change ASN-74-ASP is reduced (in vitro) (PubMed:23523133). From Homo sapiens (Human).
   2527..3243    -  CDS            mEGFP: mEGFP is a basic (constitutively fluorescent) green fluorescent protein published in 2002, derived from Aequorea victoria. It has moderate acid sensitivity.
   3257..3294    -  misc_feature   MCS (fragment): multiple cloning site
   3293..3309    -  promoter       tight TRE promoter (fragment): Tet-responsive promoter PTight, consisting of seven tet operator sequences followed by the minimal CMV promoter
   3325..3528    -  promoter       CMV promoter: human cytomegalovirus (CMV) immediate early promoter
   3529..3832    -  enhancer       CMV enhancer: human cytomegalovirus immediate early enhancer
   3900..3916    -  misc_feature   MCS (fragment): multiple cloning site
   3916..3941    -  CDS            Rev (fragment): human immunodeficiency virus 1 (HIV-1) Rev protein; rev; enhances nuclear export of unspliced and incompletely spliced viral mRNAs
   4318..4551    -  misc_feature   RRE: The Rev response element (RRE) of HIV-1 allows for Rev-dependent mRNA export from the nucleus to the cytoplasm.
   4685..4768    -  CDS            vif (fragment): VIF_HV1BR - Experimental evidence at protein level: Swiss-Prot protein existence level 1. Counteracts the innate antiviral activity of host APOBEC3F and APOBEC3G. Forms a complex with host APOBEC3F and APOBEC3G thus preventing the entry of these lethally hypermutating enzymes into progeny virions. Recruits an active E3 ubiquitin ligase complex composed of elongin BC, CUL5, and RBX2 to induce polyubiquitination of APOBEC3G and APOBEC3F. In turn, they are directed to the 26S proteasome for degradation. Vif interaction with APOBEC3G also blocks its cytidine deaminase activity in a proteasome-inde
   4911..5028    -  misc_feature   cPPT/CTS: central polypurine tract and central termination sequence of HIV-1
   5177..5536    -  CDS            HIV-1 gag (fragment): gag protein from human immunodeficiency virus 1; gag
   5520..5645    -  misc_feature   HIV-1 Ψ: packaging signal of human immunodeficiency virus type 1
   5692..5949    -  LTR            5' LTR (truncated): truncated 5' long terminal repeat (LTR) from HIV-1
   5951..6330    -  enhancer       CMV enhancer: human cytomegalovirus immediate early enhancer
   6361..6465    +  promoter       AmpR promoter: bla
   6466..7326    +  CDS            AmpR: β-lactamase; bla; confers resistance to ampicillin, carbenicillin, and related antibiotics
   7497..8085    +  rep_origin     ori: high-copy-number ColE1/pMB1/pBR322/pUC origin of replication
   8268..8322    +  CDS            lacI (fragment): lac repressor; lacI; The lac repressor binds to the lac operator to inhibit transcription in E. coli. This inhibition can be relieved by adding lactose or isopropyl-β-D-thiogalactopyranoside (IPTG).
   8324..8458    -  polyA_signal   SV40 poly(A) signal: SV40 polyadenylation signal
   8478..8613    -  rep_origin     SV40 ori: SV40 origin of replication
   8637..8659    -  promoter       SV40 promoter (fragment): SV40 enhancer and early promoter
   8666..8705    +  CDS            lacI (fragment): lac repressor; lacI; The lac repressor binds to the lac operator to inhibit transcription in E. coli. This inhibition can be relieved by adding lactose or isopropyl-β-D-thiogalactopyranoside (IPTG).
   8718..8739    +  protein_bind   CAP binding site: CAP binding activates transcription in the presence of cAMP. E. coli catabolite activator protein
   8754..8784    +  promoter       lac promoter: promoter for the E. coli lac operon
   8792..8808    +  protein_bind   lac operator: The lac repressor binds to the lac operator to inhibit transcription in E. coli. This inhibition can be relieved by adding lactose or isopropyl-β-D-thiogalactopyranoside (IPTG). lac repressor encoded by lacI
