[The description below was written by a language model from this plasmid's Addgene catalogue record and pLannotate feature annotations shown in this document.]
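Description:
CL20_mEGFP_FOidr_121 is a mammalian expression plasmid built on the CL20 backbone. The catalogue lists it simply as a mammalian expression vector, but the feature table shows the architecture of an HIV-1-derived, self-inactivating lentiviral transfer vector. A CMV enhancer is fused to a truncated 5' LTR, followed by the Ψ packaging signal with a gag fragment, the cPPT/CTS, the Rev response element and a U3-deleted 3' LTR, with a rabbit β-globin polyadenylation signal downstream. These parts would allow Rev-dependent export and packaging of the vector RNA, and integration without regenerating an active viral promoter. Short matches to vif, rev and nef are residual viral sequence rather than intact genes. In bacteria the plasmid is maintained at high copy from a ColE1/pUC-type origin under ampicillin selection (β-lactamase). An SV40 origin and poly(A) signal, plus lac promoter/operator remnants, also lie in the backbone. No mammalian selection marker is annotated.

The payload, placed between the RRE and the 3' LTR, is driven by an internal CMV enhancer/promoter. It encodes monomeric EGFP fused to the N terminus of FOidr_121, an unmutated intrinsically disordered region taken from the human oncogenic fusion protein NUP98_KDM5A. The depositor's comment indicates residues 1–638 of the fusion. This agrees with the annotation of a long NUP98 fragment joined directly to a shorter KDM5A fragment. The construct is intended to express this fluorescently tagged IDR in mammalian cells so that its localisation and behaviour can be imaged. The associated study concerns protein condensate formation and its links to RNA biology.
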