Addgene plasmid #244673: CL20_mEGFP_FOidr_121
Purpose: Express mEGFP-tagged intrinsically disordered protein (IDR), FOidr_121, derived from human fusion protein NUP98_KDM5A
Depositing lab: Richard Kriwacki. Depositing organization: St. Jude Children's Research Hospital. Publication: Proteome-wide computational analyses reveal links between protein condensate formation and RNA biology. Maiti S, Tripathi S, Baggett DW, Phillips AH, Park CG, Wang J, Wahiduzzaman, Freyaldenhoven WT, Kinger S, Pioso BJ, Bollinger JC, Somjee R, Lang B, Babu MM, Kriwacki RW. Sci Adv. 2025 Dec 5;11(49):eady1420. doi: 10.1126/sciadv.ady1420. Epub 2025 Dec 3. PubMed 41337585.
Backbone
  Vector backbone: CL20
  Vector type: Mammalian Expression
Growth in bacteria
  Bacterial resistance: Ampicillin, 100 μg/mL
  Growth temperature: 37°C
  Growth strain: NEB Stable
  Copy number: High Copy
Gene/Insert
  Gene/Insert name: FOidr_121
  Species: H. sapiens (human)
  Mutation: Unmutated
  Tag / fusion protein: monomeric EGFP (N terminal on insert)
  Cloning method: Restriction Enzyme; 5′ cloning site Unknown (unknown if destroyed)
Terms and licenses: Academic/Nonprofit Terms; Industry Terms: Not Available to Industry
Depositor comments: NUP98_KDM5A_1_638
How to cite: CL20_mEGFP_FOidr_121 was a gift from Richard Kriwacki (Addgene plasmid # 244673 ; http://n2t.net/addgene:244673 ; RRID:Addgene_244673)
